>Addgene plasmid #107775 | pMP4516 | addgene full sequence | sequence record 211988 | Addgene NGS Result
GCTTCCATGTCGGCAGAATGCTTAATGAATTACAACAGTTTTTATGCATGCGCCCAATACGCAAACCGCC
TCTCCCCGCGCGTTGGCCGATTCATTAATGCAGCTGGCACGACAGGTTTCCCGACTGGAAAGCGGGCAGT
GAGCGCAACGCAATTAATGTGAGTTAGCTCACTCATTAGGCACCCCAGGCTTTACACTTTATGCTTCCGG
CTCGTATGTTGTGTGGAATTGTGAGCGGATAACAATTTCACACAGGAAACAGCTATGACCATGATTACGC
CAAGCGCGCAATTAACCCTCACTAAAGGGAACAAAAGCTGGGTACCGGGCCCCCCCTCGAGGTCGACGGT
ATCGATAAGCTTGATATCGAATTCCTGCAGCCCGGGGGATCCCCGGGTACCGGTCGCCACCATGGTGAGC
AAGGGCGAGGAGCTGTTCACCGGGGTGGTGCCCATCCTGGTCGAGCTGGACGGCGACGTAAACGGCCACA
AGTTCAGCGTGTCCGGCGAGGGCGAGGGCGATGCCACCTACGGCAAGCTGACCCTGAAGTTCATCTGCAC
CACCGGCAAGCTGCCCGTGCCCTGGCCCACCCTCGTGACCACCCTGACCTGGGGCGTGCAGTGCTTCAGC
CGCTACCCCGACCACATGAAGCAGCACGACTTCTTCAAGTCCGCCATGCCCGAAGGCTACGTCCAGGAGC
GCACCATCTTCTTCAAGGACGACGGCAACTACAAGACCCGCGCCGAGGTGAAGTTCGAGGGCGACACCCT
GGTGAACCGCATCGAGCTGAAGGGCATCGACTTCAAGGAGGACGGCAACATCCTGGGGCACAAGCTGGAG
TACAACTACATCAGCCACAACGTCTATATCACCGCCGACAAGCAGAAGAACGGCATCAAGGCCAACTTCA
AGATCCGCCACAACATCGAGGACGGCAGCGTGCAGCTCGCCGACCACTACCAGCAGAACACCCCCATCGG
CGACGGCCCCGTGCTGCTGCCCGACAACCACTACCTGAGCACCCAGTCCGCCCTGAGCAAAGACCCCAAC
GAGAAGCGCGATCACATGGTCCTGCTGGAGTTCGTGACCGCCGCCGGGATCACTCTCGGCATGGACGAGC
TGTACAAGTAAAGCGGCCGCGACTCTAGAGCGGCCGCCACCGCGGTGGAGCTCCAATTCGCCCTATAGTG
AGTCGTATTACGCGCGCTCACTGGCCGTCGTTTTACAACGTCGTGACTGGGAAAACCCTGGCGTTACCCA
ACTTAATCGCCTTGCAGCACATCCCCCTTTCGCCAGCTGGCGTAATAGCGAAGAGGCCCGCACCGATCGC
CCTTCCCAACAGTTGCGCAGCCTGAATGGCGAATGGAAATTGTAAGCGTTAATATTTTGTTAAAATTCGC
GTTAAATTTTTGTTAAATCAGCTCATTTTTTAACCAATAGGCCGTACTGCGATGAGTGGCAGGGCGGGGC
GTAATTTTTTTAAGGCAGTTATTGGTGCCCTTAAACGCCTGGTTGCTACGCCTGAATAAGTGATAATAAG
CGGATGAATGGCAGAAATTCGAAAGCAAATTCGACCCGGTCGTCGGTTCAGGGCAGGGTCGTTAAATAGC
CGCTTATGTCTATTGCTGGTTTACCGGTTTATTGACTACCGGAAGCAGTGTGACCGTGTGCTTCTCAAAT
GCCTGAGGCCAGTTTGCTCAGGCTCTCCCCGTGGAGGTAATAATTGACGATATGATCATTTATTCTGCCT
CCCAGAGCCTGATAAAAACGGTGAATCCGTTAGCGAGGTGCCGCCGGCTTCCATTCAGGTCGAGGTGGCC
CGGCTCCATGCACCGCGACGCAACGCGGGGAGGCAGACAAGGTATAGGGCGGCGAGGCGGCTACAGCCGA
TAGTCTGGAACAGCGCACTTACGGGTTGCTGCGCAACCCAAGTGCTACCGGCGCGGCAGCGTGACCCGTG
TCGGCGGCTCCAACGGCTCGCCATCGTCCAGAAAACACGGCTCATCGGGCATCGGCAGGCGCTGCTGCCC
GCGCCGTTCCCATTCCTCCGTTTCGGTCAAGGCTGGCAGGTCTGGTTCCATGCCCGGAATGCCGGGCTGG
CTGGGCGGCTCCTCGCCGGGGCCGGTCGGTAGTTGCTGCTCGCCCGGATACAGGGTCGGGATGCGGCGCA
GGTCGCCATGCCCCAACAGCGATTCGTCCTGGTCGTCGTGATCAACCACCACGGCGGCACTGAACACCGA
CAGGCGCAACTGGTCGCGGGGCTGGCCCCACGCCACGCGGTCATTGACCACGTAGGCCGACACGGTGCCG
GGGCCGTTGAGCTTCACGACGGAGATCCAGCGCTCGGCCACCAAGTCCTTGACTGCGTATTGGACCGTCC
GCAAAGAACGTCCGATGAGCTTGGAAAGTGTCTTCTGGCTGACCACCACGGCGTTCTGGTGGCCCATCTG
CGCCACGAGGTGATGCAGCAGCATTGCCGCCGTGGGTTTCCTCGCAATAAGCCCGGCCCACGCCTCATGC
GCTTTGCGTTCCGTTTGCACCCAGTGACCGGGCTTGTTCTTGGCTTGAATGCCGATTTCTCTGGACTGCG
TGGCCATGCTTATCTCCATGCGGTAGGGGTGCCGCACGGTTGCGGCACCATGCGCAATCAGCTGCAACTT
TTCGGCAGCGCGACAACAATTATGCGTTGCGTAAAAGTGGCAGTCAATTACAGATTTTCTTTAACCTACG
CAATGAGCTATTGCGGGGGGTGCCGCAATGAGCTGTTGCGTACCCCCCTTTTTTAAGTTGTTGATTTTTA
AGTCTTTCGCATTTCGCCCTATATCTAGTTCTTTGGTGCCCAAAGAAGGGCACCCCTGCGGGGTTCCCCC
ACGCCTTCGGCGCGGCTCCCCCTCCGGCAAAAAGTGGCCCCTCCGGGGCTTGTTGATCGACTGCGCGGCC
TTCGGCCTTGCCCAAGGTGGCGCTGCCCCCTTGGAACCCCCGCACTCGCCGCCGTGAGGCTCGGGGGGCA
GGCGGGCGGGCTTCGCCCTTCGACTGCCCCCACTCGCATAGGCTTGGGTCGTTCCAGGCGCGTCAAGGCC
AAGCCGCTGCGCGGTCGCTGCGCGAGCCTTGACCCGCCTTCCACTTGGTGTCCAACCGGCAAGCGAAGCG
CGCAGGCCGCAGGCCGGAGGCTTTTCCCCAGAGAAAATTAAAAAAATTGATGGGGCAAGGCCGCAGGCCG
CGCAGTTGGAGCCGGTGGGTATGTGGTCGAAGGCTGGGTAGCCGGTGGGCAATCCCTGTGGTCAAGCTCG
TGGGCAGGCGCAGCCTGTCCATCAGCTTGTCCAGCAGGGTTGTCCACGGGCCGAGCGAAGCGAGCCAGCC
GGTGGCCGCTCGCGGCCATCGTCCACATATCCACGGGCTGGCAAGGGAGCGCAGCGACCGCGCAGGGCGA
AGCCCGGAGAGCAAGCCCGTAGGGCGCCGCAGCCGCCGTAGGCGGTCACGACTTTGCGAAGCAAAGTCTA
GTGAGTATACTCAAGCATTGAGTGGCCCGCCGGAGGCACCGCCTTGCGCTGCCCCCGTCGAGCCGGTTGG
ACACCAAAAGGGAGGGGCAGGCATGGCGGCATACGCGATCATGCGATGCAAGAAGCTGGCGAAAATGGGC
AACGTGGCGGCCAGTCTCAAGCACGCCTACCGCGAGCGCGAGACGCCCAACGCTGACGCCAGCAGGACGC
CAGAGAACGAGCACTGGGCGGCCAGCAGCACCGATGAAGCGATGGGCCGACTGCGCGAGTTGCTGCCAGA
GAAGCGGCGCAAGGACGCTGTGTTGGCGGTCGAGTACGTCATGACGGCCAGCCCGGAATGGTGGAAGTCG
GCCAGCCAAGAACAGCAGGCGGCGTTCTTCGAGAAGGCGCACAAGTGGCTGGCGGACAAGTACGGGGCGG
ATCGCATCGTGACGGCCAGCATCCACCGTGACGAAACCAGCCCGCACATGACCGCGTTCGTGGTGCCGCT
GACGCAGGACGGCAGGCTGTCGGCCAAGGAGTTCATCGGCAACAAAGCGCAGATGACCCGCGACCAGACC
ACGTTTGCGGCCGCTGTGGCCGATCTAGGGCTGCAACGGGGCATCGAGGGCAGCAAGGCACGTCACACGC
GCATTCAGGCGTTCTACGAGGCCCTGGAGCGGCCACCAGTGGGCCACGTCACCATCAGCCCGCAAGCGGT
CGAGCCACGCGCCTATGCACCGCAGGGATTGGCCGAAAAGCTGGGAATCTCAAAGCGCGTTGAGACGCCG
GAAGCCGTGGCCGACCGGCTGACAAAAGCGGTTCGGCAGGGGTATGAGCCTGCCCTACAGGCCGCCGCAG
GAGCGCGTGAGATGCGCAAGAAGGCCGATCAAGCCCAAGAGACGGCCCGAGACCTTCGGGAGCGCCTGAA
GCCCGTTCTGGACGCCCTGGGGCCGTTGAATCGGGATATGCAGGCCAAGGCCGCCGCGATCATCAAGGCC
GTGGGCGAAAAGCTGCTGACGGAACAGCGGGAAGTCCAGCGCCAGAAACAGGCCCAGCGCCAGCAGGAAC
GCGGGCGCGCACATTTCCCCGAAAAGTGCCACCTGCGGCGTTGTGACAATTTACCGAACAACTCCGCGGC
CGGGAAGCCGATCTCGGCTTGAACGAATTGTTAGGTGGCGGTACTTGGGTCGATATCAAAGTGCATCACT
TCTTCCCGTATGCCCAACTTTGTATAGAGAGCCACTGCGGGATCGTCACCGTAATCTGCTTGCACGTAGA
TCACATAAGCACCAAGCGCGTTGGCCTCATGCTTGAGGAGATTGATGAGCGCGGTGGCAATGCCCTGCCT
CCGGTGCTCTCCGGAGACTGCGAGATCATAGATATAGATCTCACTACGCGGCTGCTCAAACTTGGGCAGA
ACGTAAGCCGCGAGAGCGCCAACAACCGCTTCTTGGTCGAAGGCAGCAAGCGCGATGAATGTCTTACTAC
GGAGCAAGTTCCCGAGGTAATCGGAGTCCGGCTGATGTTGGGAGTAGGTGGCTACGTCTCCGAACTCACG
ACCGAAAAGATCAAGAGCAGCCCGCATGGATTTGACTTGGTCAGGGCCGAGCCTACATGTGCGAATGATG
CCCATACTTGAGCCACCTAACTTTGTTTTAGGGCGACTGCCCTGCTGCGTAACATCGTTGCTGCTGCGTA
ACATCGTTGCTGCTCCATAACATCAAACATCGACCCACGGCGTAACGCGCTTGCTGCTTGGATGCCCGAG
GCATAGACTGTACAAAAAAACAGTCATAACAAGCCATGAAAACCGCCACTGCGCCGTTACCACCGCTGCG
TTCGGTCAAGGTTCTGGACCAGTTGCGTGAGCGCATACGCTACTTGCATTACAGTTTACGAACCGAACAG
GCTTATGTCAACTGGGTTCGTGCCTTCATCCGTTTCCACGGTGTGCGTCCATGGGCAAATATTATACGCA
AGGCGACAAGGTGCTGATGCCGCTGGCGATTCAGGTTCATCATGCCGTTTGTGATG
Features (pLannotate 1.2.2; 18 found; start..end, strand, type, name):
     50..142     +  CDS            lacI (fragment): lac repressor; lacI; The lac repressor binds to the lac operator to inhibit transcription in E. coli. This inhibition can be relieved by adding lactose or isopropyl-β-D-thiogalactopyranoside (IPTG).
    155..176     +  protein_bind   CAP binding site: CAP binding activates transcription in the presence of cAMP. E. coli catabolite activator protein
    191..221     +  promoter       lac promoter: promoter for the E. coli lac operon
    229..245     +  protein_bind   lac operator: The lac repressor binds to the lac operator to inhibit transcription in E. coli. This inhibition can be relieved by adding lactose or isopropyl-β-D-thiogalactopyranoside (IPTG). lac repressor encoded by lacI
    290..308     +  promoter       T3 promoter: promoter for bacteriophage T3 RNA polymerase
    321..392     -  misc_feature   MCS (fragment): pBluescript multiple cloning site
    412..1131    +  CDS            ECFP: enhanced CFP mammalian codon-optimized
   1144..1173    -  misc_feature   MCS (fragment): pBluescript multiple cloning site
   1182..1200    -  promoter       T7 promoter: promoter for bacteriophage T7 RNA polymerase
   1208..1363    +  CDS            lacZα (fragment): LacZα fragment of β-galactosidase; lacZ fragment
   1367..1444    -  rep_origin     M13 ori (fragment): M13 bacteriophage origin of replication; arrow indicates direction of (+) strand synthesis
   1444..1475    +  CDS            CmR (fragment): chloramphenicol acetyltransferase confers resistance to chloramphenicol
   1805..1874    -  CDS            TcR (fragment): tetracycline efflux protein; tet; confers resistance to tetracycline
   1935..2597    -  CDS            pBBR1 Rep: replication protein for the broad-host-range plasmid pBBR1 from Bordetella bronchiseptica
   2598..3369    -  rep_origin     pBBR1 oriV: replication origin of the broad-host-range plasmid pBBR1 from Bordetella bronchiseptica; requires the pBBR1 Rep protein for replication
   4651..5184    -  CDS            GmR: gentamycin acetyltransferase; aacC1; confers resistance to gentamycin
   5373..5401    -  promoter       Pc promoter: intI1 (promoter lies within the coding sequence); class 1 integron promoter
   5439..39      +  CDS            CmR (fragment) (across the origin): chloramphenicol acetyltransferase; cat; confers resistance to chloramphenicol
