[The description below was written by a language model from this plasmid's Addgene catalogue record and pLannotate feature annotations shown in this document.]
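Description:
pMP4516 is a low-copy, broad-host-range bacterial expression plasmid built on pBBR1-mcs5 that expresses the cyan fluorescent protein ECFP from the lac promoter. Replication depends on the pBBR1 oriV together with its cognate Rep protein, both originally from a Bordetella bronchiseptica plasmid, which allow maintenance in a wide range of Gram-negative bacteria as well as in E. coli. Selection is by gentamicin, conferred by the aacC1 gentamicin acetyltransferase gene driven by a class 1 integron Pc promoter. The catalogue entry also lists kanamycin as a selectable marker, but no kanamycin resistance gene is annotated. The short chloramphenicol and tetracycline resistance fragments in the table appear to be non-functional backbone remnants.

The ECFP coding sequence, an enhanced, mammalian codon-optimised colour variant of Aequorea victoria GFP, was cloned by restriction enzymes (BamHI and XbaI sites are recorded) into the pBluescript-type multiple cloning site. This interrupts the lacZα region. Upstream lie the CAP binding site, lac promoter and lac operator, so transcription is subject to lac repressor where that protein is present. Only a fragment of lacI is carried on the plasmid, and expression should be effectively constitutive in hosts lacking the repressor. T3 and T7 promoters flank the cloning site as leftovers of the MCS cassette.

According to the associated publication title, the plasmid belongs to a set of stable vectors carrying GFP colour variants, used to label rhizobia and visualise them while they interact with plants. The recorded sizes are inconsistent: the listed backbone and insert values appear swapped, and the stated total of 6311 bp exceeds the 5,516 nt sequenced record.
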