Addgene plasmid #107775: pMP4516
Purpose: Expression of ECFP
Depositing lab: Herman Spaink. Depositing organization: Leiden University. Publication: Use of green fluorescent protein color variants expressed on stable broad-host-range vectors to visualize rhizobia interacting with plants. Stuurman N, Pacios Bras C, Schlaman HR, Wijfjes AH, Bloemberg G, Spaink HP. Mol Plant Microbe Interact. 2000 Nov;13(11):1163-9. doi: 10.1094/MPMI.2000.13.11.1163. PubMed 11059482.
Backbone
  Vector backbone: pBBR1-mcs5
  Backbone size w/o insert (bp): 800
  Total vector size (bp): 6311
  Vector type: Bacterial Expression
  Selectable markers: kanamycin
Growth in bacteria
  Bacterial resistance: Gentamicin, 10 μg/mL
  Growth temperature: 37°C
  Growth strain: XL1 Blue
  Copy number: Low Copy
Gene/Insert
  Gene/Insert name: pLacZ-ECFP in pBBR1-mcs5
  Species: Aequorea victoria (Jellyfish)
  Insert size (bp): 5511
  Promoter: pLacZ
  Tag / fusion protein: pLacZ-ECFP (C terminal on backbone)
  Cloning method: Restriction Enzyme; 5′ cloning site Bam HI (unknown if destroyed); 3′ cloning site Xba I (unknown if destroyed)
  Sequencing primers: 5′ unknown; 3′ unknown
Terms and licenses: Academic/Nonprofit Terms; Industry Terms: Not Available to Industry
Depositor comments: ECFP from Clontech
How to cite: pMP4516 was a gift from Herman Spaink (Addgene plasmid # 107775 ; http://n2t.net/addgene:107775 ; RRID:Addgene_107775)
